Addgene plasmid #242118: pKC061_pLVX_TetON_RRM34_TmTP
Purpose: Tet- or Dox-inducible expression of PABPC1 RRM34 fused to TmTP
Depositing lab: Fei Chen. Depositing organization: Broad Institute. Publication: A genetically encoded device for transcriptome storage in mammalian cells. Chao YK, Wu M, Gong Q, Chen F. Science. 2026 Jan 15:eadz9353. doi: 10.1126/science.adz9353. PubMed 41538410.
Backbone
  Vector backbone: pLVX
  Vector type: Lentiviral
  Selectable markers: Puromycin
Growth in bacteria
  Bacterial resistance: Ampicillin, 100 μg/mL
  Growth temperature: 37°C
  Growth strain: NEB Stable
  Copy number: High Copy
Gene/Insert
  Gene/Insert name: PABPC1 RRM34_TmTP
  Species: H. sapiens (human)
  Mutation: PABPC1 aa 191-470
  Entrez Gene: PABPC1 (a.k.a. PAB1, PABP, PABP1, PABPC2, PABPL1)
  Promoter: TRE3GS
  Cloning method: Gibson Cloning
Terms and licenses: Academic/Nonprofit Terms; Industry Terms: Not Available to Industry
Depositor comments: Includes Tet-On3G
How to cite: pKC061_pLVX_TetON_RRM34_TmTP was a gift from Fei Chen (Addgene plasmid # 242118 ; http://n2t.net/addgene:242118 ; RRID:Addgene_242118)
