[The description below was written by a language model from this plasmid's Addgene catalogue record and pLannotate feature annotations shown in this document.]
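Description:
pKC061_pLVX_TetON_RRM34_TmTP is an all-in-one, doxycycline-inducible lentiviral transfer plasmid of about 9.8 kb built on the pLVX backbone. In bacteria it is maintained through a high-copy ColE1/pUC-type origin and selected with ampicillin via β-lactamase. The lentiviral portion, which lies on the reverse strand of the sequenced record, contains the HIV-1 elements needed for packaging and transduction. These are the LTR sequences at both ends, the Ψ packaging signal with a partial gag region, the Rev response element for Rev-dependent export of the genomic RNA, the cPPT/CTS, and a WPRE near the 3' end to improve transcript expression.

The payload is a fusion of human PABPC1 residues 191–470, spanning RNA recognition motifs 3 and 4, to a partner called TmTP. The record does not define TmTP further. The automated annotation recognises only the PABPC1 fragment, so the rest of the open reading frame is left unlabelled. This fusion is driven by the TRE3GS promoter, a third-generation Tet-responsive promoter with low basal activity, and is followed by an SV40 polyadenylation signal. The inducible cassette is oriented opposite to the rest of the viral genome. In the viral sense direction, a human PGK promoter constitutively expresses the Tet-On 3G transactivator, which binds TRE3GS only when doxycycline is present. An SV40 promoter drives puromycin N-acetyltransferase for selecting transduced mammalian cells.

One vector therefore delivers the regulator, the inducible gene and the selection marker, which allows stable cell lines with drug-controlled expression of the RRM34–TmTP fusion. The associated publication concerns a genetically encoded device for transcriptome storage in mammalian cells.
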