Features (pLannotate 1.2.2; 25 found; start..end, strand, type, name):
      1..589     +  rep_origin     ori: high-copy-number ColE1/pMB1/pBR322/pUC origin of replication
    772..864     +  CDS            lacI (fragment): lac repressor; lacI; The lac repressor binds to the lac operator to inhibit transcription in E. coli. This inhibition can be relieved by adding lactose or isopropyl-β-D-thiogalactopyranoside (IPTG).
    877..898     +  protein_bind   CAP binding site: CAP binding activates transcription in the presence of cAMP. E. coli catabolite activator protein
    913..943     +  promoter       lac promoter: promoter for the E. coli lac operon
    951..967     +  protein_bind   lac operator: The lac repressor binds to the lac operator to inhibit transcription in E. coli. This inhibition can be relieved by adding lactose or isopropyl-β-D-thiogalactopyranoside (IPTG). lac repressor encoded by lacI
   1119..1376    -  LTR            5' LTR (truncated): truncated 5' long terminal repeat (LTR) from HIV-1
   1424..1942    -  CDS            nef (fragment): NEF_HV1BR - Experimental evidence at protein level: Swiss-Prot protein existence level 1. Extracellular Nef protein targets CD4(+) T-lymphocytes for apoptosis by interacting with CXCR4 surface receptors (PubMed:14990729). From Human immunodeficiency virus type 1 group M subtype B (isolate BRU/LAI) (HIV-1).
   1959..2547    -  misc_feature   WPRE: woodchuck hepatitis virus posttranscriptional regulatory element
   2561..3160    -  CDS            PuroR: puromycin N-acetyltransferase; pac from Streptomyces alboniger; confers resistance to puromycin
   3169..3498    -  promoter       SV40 promoter: SV40 enhancer and early promoter
   3509..4255    -  CDS            Tet-On® 3G: modified rtTA protein that binds tightly to promoters containing the tet operator in the presence of doxycycline
   4274..4784    -  promoter       hPGK promoter: human phosphoglycerate kinase 1 promoter
   4801..5168    +  promoter       TRE3GS promoter: 3rd-generation Tet-responsive promoter that can be activated by binding of Tet-On® 3G, modified to eliminate binding sites for endogenous mammalian transcription factors
   5166..5735    +  CDS            PABPC1 (fragment): PABP1_HUMAN - Also known as PAB1, PABP1, PABPC2. Experimental evidence at protein level: Swiss-Prot protein existence level 1. (Microbial infection) Positively regulates the replication of dengue virus (DENV). From Homo sapiens (Human).
   5976..6110    -  polyA_signal   SV40 poly(A) signal: SV40 polyadenylation signal
   6154..6269    -  misc_feature   cPPT/CTS: central polypurine tract and central termination sequence of HIV-1 (lacking the first T)
   6284..6384    -  CDS            Rev (fragment): human immunodeficiency virus 1 (HIV-1) Rev protein; rev; enhances nuclear export of unspliced and incompletely spliced viral mRNAs
   6761..6994    -  misc_feature   RRE: The Rev response element (RRE) of HIV-1 allows for Rev-dependent mRNA export from the nucleus to the cytoplasm.
   7169..7507    -  CDS            HIV-1 gag (fragment): gag protein from human immunodeficiency virus 1; gag
   7491..7616    -  misc_feature   HIV-1 Ψ: packaging signal of human immunodeficiency virus type 1
   7663..7920    -  LTR            5' LTR (truncated): truncated 5' long terminal repeat (LTR) from HIV-1
   7968..8297    -  CDS            nef (fragment): NEF_HV1BR - Experimental evidence at protein level: Swiss-Prot protein existence level 1. Extracellular Nef protein targets CD4(+) T-lymphocytes for apoptosis by interacting with CXCR4 surface receptors (PubMed:14990729). From Human immunodeficiency virus type 1 group M subtype B (isolate BRU/LAI) (HIV-1).
   8464..8598    -  polyA_signal   SV40 poly(A) signal: SV40 polyadenylation signal
   8646..8750    +  promoter       AmpR promoter: bla
   8751..9611    +  CDS            AmpR: β-lactamase; bla; confers resistance to ampicillin, carbenicillin, and related antibiotics
>Addgene plasmid #242118 | pKC061_pLVX_TetON_RRM34_TmTP | addgene full sequence | sequence record 488919 | Addgene NGS Result
TTGAGATCCTTTTTTTCTGCGCGTAATCTGCTGCTTGCAAACAAAAAAACCACCGCTACCAGCGGTGGTT
TGTTTGCCGGATCAAGAGCTACCAACTCTTTTTCCGAAGGTAACTGGCTTCAGCAGAGCGCAGATACCAA
ATACTGTTCTTCTAGTGTAGCCGTAGTTAGGCCACCACTTCAAGAACTCTGTAGCACCGCCTACATACCT
CGCTCTGCTAATCCTGTTACCAGTGGCTGCTGCCAGTGGCGATAAGTCGTGTCTTACCGGGTTGGACTCA
AGACGATAGTTACCGGATAAGGCGCAGCGGTCGGGCTGAACGGGGGGTTCGTGCACACAGCCCAGCTTGG
AGCGAACGACCTACACCGAACTGAGATACCTACAGCGTGAGCTATGAGAAAGCGCCACGCTTCCCGAAGG
GAGAAAGGCGGACAGGTATCCGGTAAGCGGCAGGGTCGGAACAGGAGAGCGCACGAGGGAGCTTCCAGGG
GGAAACGCCTGGTATCTTTATAGTCCTGTCGGGTTTCGCCACCTCTGACTTGAGCGTCGATTTTTGTGAT
GCTCGTCAGGGGGGCGGAGCCTATGGAAAAACGCCAGCAACGCGGCCTTTTTACGGTTCCTGGCCTTTTG
CTGGCCTTTTGCTCACATGTTCTTTCCTGCGTTATCCCCTGATTCTGTGGATAACCGTATTACCGCCTTT
GAGTGAGCTGATACCGCTCGCCGCAGCCGAACGACCGAGCGCAGCGAGTCAGTGAGCGAGGAAGCGGAAG
AGCGCCCAATACGCAAACCGCCTCTCCCCGCGCGTTGGCCGATTCATTAATGCAGCTGGCACGACAGGTT
TCCCGACTGGAAAGCGGGCAGTGAGCGCAACGCAATTAATGTGAGTTAGCTCACTCATTAGGCACCCCAG
GCTTTACACTTTATGCTTCCGGCTCGTATGTTGTGTGGAATTGTGAGCGGATAACAATTTCACACAGGAA
ACAGCTATGACCATGATTACGCCAAGCTCTAGCTAGAGGTCGACGGTAAACGCTAGCAATGTCAAGGCCT
CTCACTCTCTGATATTCATTTCTTTGCAAGTTATAAATACTGAATAATAAGATGACATGAACTACTACTG
CTAGAGATTTTCCACACTGACTAAAAGGGTCTGAGGGATCTCTAGTTACCAGAGTCACACAACAGACGGG
CACACACTACTTGAAGCACTCAAGGCAAGCTTTATTGAGGCTTAAGCAGTGGGTTCCCTAGTTAGCCAGA
GAGCTCCCAGGCTCAGATCTGGTCTAACCAGAGAGACCCAGTACAGGCAAAAAGCAGCTGCTTATATGCA
GGATCTGAGGGCTCGCCACTCCCCAGTCCCGCCCAGGCCACGCCTCCCTGGAAAGTCCCCAGCGGAAAGT
CCCTTGTAGCAAGCTCGATATCAGCAGTTCTTGAAGTACTCCGGATGCAGCTCTCGGGCCACGTGATGAA
ATGCTAGGCGGCTGTCAAACCTCCACTCTAACACTTCTCTCTCCGGGTCATCCATCCCATGCAGGCTCAC
AGGGTGTAACAAGCTGGTGTTCTCTCCTTTATTGGCCTCTTCTACCTTATCTGGCTCAACTGGTACTAGC
TTGTAGCACCATCCAAAGGTCAGTGGATATCTGACCCCTGGCCCTGGTGTGTAGTTCTGCTAATCAGGGA
AGTAGCCTTGTGTGTGGTAGATCCACAGATCAAGGATATCTTGTCTTCGTTGGGAGTGAATTAGCCCTTC
CAGTCCCCTCTTTTCTTTTAAAAAGTGGCTAAGATCTACAGCTGCCTTGTAAGTCATTGGTCTTAAAGGT
ACCTGAGGTGTGACTGGAAAACCCACCTCCTCCTCCTCTTGTGCTTCTAGCCAGGCACAATCAGCATTGG
TAGCTGCTGTATTGCTACTTGTGATTGCTCCATGTTTTTCTAGGTCTCGACTGCAGAATTAATTCCAGGC
GGGGAGGCGGCCCAAAGGGAGATCCGACTCGTCTGAGGGCGAAGGCGAAGACGCGGAAGAGGCCGCAGAG
CCGGCAGCAGGCCGCGGGAAGGAAGGTCCGCTGGATTGAGGGCCGAAGGGACGTAGCAGAAGGACGTCCC
GCGCAGAATCCAGGTGGCAACACAGGCGAGCAGCCATGGAAAGGACGTCAGCTTCCCCGACAACACCACG
GAATTGTCAGTGCCCAACAGCCGAGCCCCTGTCCAGCAGCGGGCAAGGCAGGCGGCGATGAGTTCCGCCG
TGGCAATAGGGAGGGGGAAAGCGAAAGTCCCGGAAAGGAGCTGACAGGTGGTGGCAATGCCCCAACCAGT
GGGGGTTGCGTCAGCAAACACAGTGCACACCACGCCACGTTGCCTGACAACGGGCCACAACTCCTCATAA
AGAGACAGCAACCAGGATTTATACAAGGAGGAGAAAATGAAAGCCATACGGGAAGCAATAGCATGATACA
AAGGCATTAAAGCAGCGTATCCACATAGCGTAAAAGGAGCAACATAGTTAAGAATACCAGTCAATCTTTC
ACAAATTTTGTAATCCAGAGGTTGATTGTTCCAGACGCGTTCAGGCACCGGGCTTGCGGGTCATGCACCA
GGTGCGCGGTCCTTCGGGCACCTCGACGTCGGCGGTGACGGTGAAGCCGAGCCGCTCGTAGAAGGGGAGG
TTGCGGGGCGCGGAGGTCTCCAGGAAGGCGGGCACCCCGGCGCGCTCGGCCGCCTCCACTCCGGGGAGCA
CGACGGCGCTGCCCAGACCCTTGCCCTGGTGGTCGGGCGAGACGCCGACGGTGGCCAGGAACCACGCGGG
CTCCTTGGGCCGGTGCGGCGCCAGGAGGCCTTCCATCTGTTGCTGCGCGGCCAGCCGGGAACCGCTCAAC
TCGGCCATGCGCGGGCCGATCTCGGCGAACACCGCCCCCGCTTCGACGCTCTCCGGCGTGGTCCAGACCG
CCACCGCGGCGCCGTCGTCCGCGACCCACACCTTGCCGATGTCGAGCCCGACGCGCGTGAGGAAGAGTTC
TTGCAGCTCGGTGACCCGCTCGATGTGGCGGTCCGGGTCGACGGTGTGGCGCGTGGCGGGGTAGTCGGCG
AACGCGGCGGCGAGGGTGCGTACGGCCCGGGGGACGTCGTCGCGGGTGGCGAGGCGCACCGTGGGCTTGT
ACTCGGTCATGGTCGCGTTTTGCAAAAGCCTAGGCCTCCAAAAAAGCCTCCTCACTACTTCTGGAATAGC
TCAGAGGCCGAGGCGGCCTCGGCCTCTGCATAAATAAAAAAAATTAGTCAGCCATGGGGCGGAGAATGGG
CGGAACTGGGCGGAGTTAGGGGCGGGATGGGCGGAGTTAGGGGCGGGACTATGGTTGCTGACTAATTGAG
ATGCATGCTTTGCATACTTCTGCCTGCTGGGGAGCCTGGGGACTTTCCACACCTGGTTGCTGACTAATTG
AGATGCATGCTTTGCATACTTCTGCCTGCTGGGGAGCCTGGGGACTTTCCACACCCTAACTGACACACAT
TCGCGCGTTTACCCGGGGAGCATGTCAAGGTCAAAATCGTCAAGAGCGTCAGCAGGCAGCATATCAAGGT
CAAAGTCGTCAAGGGCATCGGCTGGGAGCATGTCTAAGTCAAAATCGTCAAGGGCGTCGGTCGGCCCGCC
GCTTTCGCACTTTAGCTGTTTCTCCAGGCCACATATGATTAGTTCCAGGCCGAAAAGGAAGGCAGGTTCG
GCTCCCTGCCGGTCGAACAGCTCAATTGCTTGTTTCAGAAGTGGGGGCATAGAATCGGTGGTAGGTGTCT
CTCTTTCCTCTTTTGCTACTTGATGCTCCTGTTCCTCCAATACGCAGCCCAGTGTAAAGTGGCCCACGGC
GGACAGAGCGTACAGTGCGTTCTCCAGGGAGAAGCCTTGCTGACACAGGAACGCGAGCTGATTTTCCAGG
GTTTCGTACTGTTTCTCTGTTGGGCGGGTGCCGAGATGCACTTTAGCCCCGTCGCGATGTGAGAGGAGAG
CACAGCGGTATGACTTGGCGTTGTTCCGCAGAAAGTCTTGCCATGACTCGCCTTCCAGGGGGCAGGAGTG
GGTATGATGCCTGTCCAGCATCTCGATTGGCAGGGCATCGAGCAGGGCCCGCTTGTTCTTCACGTGCCAG
TACAGGGTAGGCTGCTCAACTCCCAGCTTTTGAGCGAGTTTCCTTGTCGTCAGGCCTTCGATACCGACTC
CATTGAGTAATTCCAGAGCAGAGTTTATGACTTTGCTCTTGTCCAGTCTAGACATGGTAATTCGATGATC
CCCCTGGGGAGAGAGGTCGGTGATTCGGTCAACGAGGGAGCCGACTGCCGACGTGCGCTCCGGAGGCTTG
CAGAATGCGGAACACCGCGCGGGCAGGAACAGGGCCCACACTACCGCCCCACACCCCGCCTCCCGCACCG
CCCCTTCCCGGCCGCTGCTCTCGGCGCGCCCTGCTGAGCAGCCGCTATTGGCCACAGCCCATCGCGGTCG
GCGCGCTGCCATTGCTCCCTGGCGCTGTCCGTCTGCGAGGGTACTAGTGAGACGTGCGGCTTCCGTTTGT
CACGTCCGGCACGCCGCGAACCGCAAGGAACCTTCCCGACTTAGGGGCGGAGCAGGAAGCGTCGCCGGGG
GGCCCACAAGGGTAGCGGCGAAGATCCGGGTGACGCTGCGAACGGACGTGAAGAATGTGCGAGACCCAGG
GTCGGCGCCGCTGCGTTTCCCGGAACCACGCCCAGAGCAGCCGCGTCCCTGCGCAAACCCAGGGCTGCCT
TGGAAAAGGCGCAACCCCAACCCCGTGGAATTATCACCTCGAGTTTACTCCCTATCAGTGATAGAGAACG
TATGAAGAGTTTACTCCCTATCAGTGATAGAGAACGTATGCAGACTTTACTCCCTATCAGTGATAGAGAA
CGTATAAGGAGTTTACTCCCTATCAGTGATAGAGAACGTATGACCAGTTTACTCCCTATCAGTGATAGAG
AACGTATCTACAGTTTACTCCCTATCAGTGATAGAGAACGTATATCCAGTTTACTCCCTATCAGTGATAG
AGAACGTATAAGCTTTGCTTATGTAAACCAGGGCGCCTATAAAAGAGTGCTGATTTTTTGAGTAAACTTC
AATTCCACAACACTTTTGTCTTATACCAACTTTCCGTACCACTTCCTACCCTCGTAAAGAATTCGCCACC
ATGACCAATGTTTACATCAAGAATTTTGGAGAAGACATGGATGATGAGCGCCTTAAGGATCTCTTTGGCA
AGTTTGGGCCTGCCTTAAGTGTGAAAGTAATGACTGATGAAAGTGGAAAATCCAAAGGATTTGGATTTGT
AAGCTTTGAAAGGCATGAAGATGCACAGAAAGCTGTGGATGAGATGAACGGAAAGGAGCTCAATGGAAAA
CAAATTTATGTTGGTCGAGCTCAGAAAAAGGTGGAACGGCAGACGGAACTTAAGCGCAAATTTGAACAGA
TGAAACAAGATAGGATCACCAGATACCAGGGTGTTAATCTTTATGTGAAAAATCTTGATGATGGTATTGA
TGATGAACGTCTCCGGAAAGAGTTTTCTCCATTTGGTACAATCACTAGTGCAAAGGTTATGATGGAGGGT
GGTCGCAGCAAAGGGTTTGGTTTTGTATGTTTCTCCTCCCCAGAAGAAGCCACTAAAGCAGTTACAGAAA
TGAACGGTAGAATTGTGGCCACAAAGCCATTGTATGTAGCTTTAGCTCAGCGCAAAGAAGAGCGCGGTGG
ATCAGAAAACACGGGTGGCGACCTCGGCATAAGGAAGCTCTAAACCGGTGCCGGCGGATCCAGACCACCT
CCCCTGCGAGCTAAGCTGGACAGCCAATGACGGGTAAGAGAGTGACATTTTTCACTAACCTAAGACAGGA
GGGCCGTCAGAGCTACTGCCTAATCCAAAGACGGGTAAAAGTGATAAAAATGTATCACTCCAACCTAAGA
CAGGCGCAGCTTCCGAGGGATTTGAGATCCAGACATGATAAGATACATTGATGAGTTTGGACAAACCAAA
ACTAGAATGCAGTGAAAAAAATGCCTTATTTGTGAAATTTGTGATGCTATTGCCTTATTTGTAACCATTA
TAAGCTGCAATAAACAAGTTAAGTCGATAAACTGGATCTCTGCTGTCCCTGTAATAAACCCGAAAATTTT
GAATTTTTGTAATTTGTTTTTGTAATTCTTTAGTTTGTATGTCTGTTGCTATTATGTCTACTATTCTTTC
CCCTGCACTGTACCCCCCAATCCCCCCTTTTCTTTTAAAGGCGATACCGTCGAGATCCGTTCACTAATCG
AATGGATCTGTCTCTGTCTCTCTCTCCACCTTCTTCTTCTATTCCTTCGGGCCTGTCGGGTCCCCTCGGG
GTTGGGAGGTGGGTCTGAAACGATAATGGTGAATATCCCTGCCTAACTCTATTCACTATAGAAAGTACAG
CAAAAACTATTCTTAAACCTACCAAGCCTCCTACTATCATTATGAATAATTTTATATACCACAGCCAATT
TGTTATGTTAAACCAATTCCACAAACTTGCCCATTTATCTAATTCCAATAATTCTTGTTCATTCTTTTCT
TGCTGGTTTTGCGATTCTTCAATTAAGGAGTGTATTAAGCTTGTGTAATTGTTAATTTCTCTGTCCCACT
CCATCCAGGTCGTGTGATTCCAAATCTGTTCCAGAGATTTATTACTCCAACTAGCATTCCAAGGCACAGC
AGTGGTGCAAATGAGTTTTCCAGAGCAACCCCAAATCCCCAGGAGCTGTTGATCCTTTAGGTATCTTTCC
ACAGCCAGGATTCTTGCCTGGAGCTGCTTGATGCCCCAGACTGTGAGTTGCAACAGATGCTGTTGCGCCT
CAATAGCCCTCAGCAAATTGTTCTGCTGCTGCACTATACCAGACAATAATTGTCTGGCCTGTACCGTCAG
CGTCATTGACGCTGCGCCCATAGTGCTTCCTGCTGCTCCCAAGAACCCAAGGAACAAAGCTCCTATTCCC
ACTGCTCTTTTTTCTCTCTGCACCACTCTTCTCTTTGCCTTGGTGGGTGCTACTCCTAATGGTTCAATTT
TTACTACTTTATATTTATATAATTCACTTCTCCAATTGTCCCTCATATCTCCTCCTCCAGGTCTGAAGAT
CAGCGGCCGGCCGCTTGCTGTGCGGTGGTCTTACTTTTGTTTTGCTCTTCCTCTATCTTGTCTAAAGCTT
CCTTGGTGTCTTTTATCTCTATCCTTTGATGCACACAATAGAGGGTTGCTACTGTATTATATAATGATCT
AAGTTCTTCTGATCCTGTCTGAAGGGATGGTTGTAGCTGTCCCAGTATTTGTCTACAGCCTTCTGATGTT
TCTAACAGGCCAGGATTAACTGCGAATCGTTCTAGCTCCCTGCTTGCCCATACTATATGTTTTAATTTAT
ATTTTTTCTTTCCCCCTGGCCTTAACCGAATTTTTTCCCATCGCGATCTAATTCTCCCCCGCTTAATACT
GACGCTCTCGCACCCATCTCTCTCCTTCTAGCCTCCGCTAGTCAAAATTTTTGGCGTACTCACCAGTCGC
CGCCCCTCGCCTCTTGCCGTGCGCGCTTCAGCAAGCCGAGTCCTGCGTCGAGAGAGCTCCTCTGGTTTCC
CTTTCGCTTTCAAGTCCCTGTTCGGGCGCCACTGCTAGAGATTTTCCACACTGACTAAAAGGGTCTGAGG
GATCTCTAGTTACCAGAGTCACACAACAGACGGGCACACACTACTTGAAGCACTCAAGGCAAGCTTTATT
GAGGCTTAAGCAGTGGGTTCCCTAGTTAGCCAGAGAGCTCCCAGGCTCAGATCTGGTCTAACCAGAGAGA
CCCAGTACAGGCAAAAAGCAGCTGCTTATATGCAGGATCTGAGGGCTCGCCACTCCCCAGTCCCGCCCAG
GCCACGCCTCCCTGGAAAGTCCCCAGCGGAAAGTCCCTTGTAGCAAGCTCGATATCAGCAGTTCTTGAAG
TACTCCGGATGCAGCTCTCGGGCCACGTGATGAAATGCTAGGCGGCTGTCAAACCTCCACTCTAACACTT
CTCTCTCCGGGTCATCCATCCCATGCAGGCTCACAGGGTGTAACAAGCTGGTGTTCTCTCCTTTATTGGC
CTCTTCTACCTTATCTGGCTCAACTGGTACTAGCTTGTAGCACCATCCAAAGGTCAGTGGATATCTGACC
CCTGGCCCTGGTGTGTAGTTCTGCTAATCAGGGAAGTAGCCTTGTGTGTGGTAGATCCACAGATCAAGGA
TATCTTGTCTTCTTTGGGAGTGAATTAGCCCTTCCAACTACTAAGTTTGTAGTACATATTTAACAAATAC
AATTTCTTTAAAATGAAAATAATTCAGAGGAATCACAGGTTTAGAGTAAATGAAACCACAGGTAATTGGC
AGTGGTAATAGGGTATGGGGTGGGAAGTTTGGGATGATTTTGGTTAGCTTGAGTTATCCAGTTGATCCAG
ACATGATAAGATACATTGATGAGTTTGGACAAACCACAACTAGAATGCAGTGAAAAAAATGCTTTATTTG
TGAAATTTGTGATGCTATTGCTTTATTTGTAACCATTATAAGCTGCAATAAACAAGTTGATCTCCCGATC
CGTCGACGTCAGGTGGCACTTTTCGGGGAAATGTGCGCGGAACCCCTATTTGTTTATTTTTCTAAATACA
TTCAAATATGTATCCGCTCATGAGACAATAACCCTGATAAATGCTTCAATAATATTGAAAAAGGAAGAGT
ATGAGTATTCAACATTTCCGTGTCGCCCTTATTCCCTTTTTTGCGGCATTTTGCCTTCCTGTTTTTGCTC
ACCCAGAAACGCTGGTGAAAGTAAAAGATGCTGAAGATCAGTTGGGTGCACGAGTGGGTTACATCGAACT
GGATCTCAACAGCGGTAAGATCCTTGAGAGTTTTCGCCCCGAAGAACGTTTTCCAATGATGAGCACTTTT
AAAGTTCTGCTATGTGGCGCGGTATTATCCCGTATTGACGCCGGGCAAGAGCAACTCGGTCGCCGCATAC
ACTATTCTCAGAATGACTTGGTTGAGTACTCACCAGTCACAGAAAAGCATCTTACGGATGGCATGACAGT
AAGAGAATTATGCAGTGCTGCCATAACCATGAGTGATAACACTGCGGCCAACTTACTTCTGACAACGATC
GGAGGACCGAAGGAGCTAACCGCTTTTTTGCACAACATGGGGGATCATGTAACTCGCCTTGATCGTTGGG
AACCGGAGCTGAATGAAGCCATACCAAACGACGAGCGTGACACCACGATGCCTGTAGCAATGGCAACAAC
GTTGCGCAAACTATTAACTGGCGAACTACTTACTCTAGCTTCCCGGCAACAATTAATAGACTGGATGGAG
GCGGATAAAGTTGCAGGACCACTTCTGCGCTCGGCCCTTCCGGCTGGCTGGTTTATTGCTGATAAATCTG
GAGCCGGTGAGCGTGGGTCTCGCGGTATCATTGCAGCACTGGGGCCAGATGGTAAGCCCTCCCGTATCGT
AGTTATCTACACGACGGGGAGTCAGGCAACTATGGATGAACGAAATAGACAGATCGCTGAGATAGGTGCC
TCACTGATTAAGCATTGGTAACTGTCAGACCAAGTTTACTCATATATACTTTAGATTGATTTAAAACTTC
ATTTTTAATTTAAAAGGATCTAGGTGAAGATCCTTTTTGATAATCTCATGACCAAAATCCCTTAACGTGA
GTTTTCGTTCCACTGAGCGTCAGACCCCGTAGAAAAGATCAAAGGATCTTC
